>Addgene plasmid #13658 | pLNCX mouse src | addgene partial sequence | sequence record 19909 | LNCX 5'-AGCTCGTTTAGTGAACCGTCAGATC-3'
GCTGTTTTGACCTCATAGAAGACACCGGGACCGATCCAGCCTCCGCGGCCCCAAGCTTATCGATGCCACA
GTGGTACGCGAGGCCACCAGCAGAGTCAGCTCAGCTCCTGCAGCACACAGACAAAAGCGTATTTCACAAT
TACCAATAGCTGTCTTTCCTGCCTTCCTCGATTCTAGACCACTGTGGCCAGGCGGTAGCTGGGACGTGCA
GCCGACCACCATGGGCAGCAACAAGAGCAAGCCCAAGGACGCCAGCCAGCGGCGCCGCAGCCTGGAGCCC
TCGGAAAACGTGCACGGGGCAGGGGGCGCCTTCCCGGCCTCACAGACACCGAGCAAGCCCGCCTCCGCCG
ACGGCCACCGCGGGCCCAGCGCCGCCTTCGTGCCGCCCGCGGCCGAGCCCAAGCTCTTCGGAGGCTTCAA
CTCCTCGGACACCGTCACCTCCCCGCAGAGGGCGGGGCCTCTGGCAGGTGGGGTGACCACCTTTGTGGCC
CTCTATGACTATGAGTCACGGACAGAGACTGACCTGTCCTTCAAGAAAGGGGAGCGGCTGCAGATTGTCA
ATAACACGGAGGGAGACTGGTGGCTGGCACACTCGCTGAGCACGGGACAGACCGGTTACATCCCCAGCAA
CTATGTGGCGCCCTCCGACTCCATCCAGGCTGAGGAGTGGTACTTTGGCAAGATCACTAGACGGGAATCA
GAGCGGCTGCTGCTCAACGCCGAGAACCCGAGAGGGACCTTCCTCGT
