[The description below was written by a language model from this plasmid's Addgene catalogue record.]
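Description:
pLNCX mouse src is a retroviral mammalian expression plasmid built on the commercial pLNCX backbone (about 6.6 kb without insert) and carrying mouse c-src, the gene encoding the pp60c-src non-receptor tyrosine kinase. The roughly 2 kb insert was placed into the vector by restriction cloning at a single ClaI site, which is retained on both sides of the insert. Because the same enzyme flanks both ends, orientation would have had to be confirmed after cloning, and the record lists a vector-specific primer for sequencing into the 5′ end. In bacteria the plasmid is maintained at high copy under ampicillin selection.

No feature table accompanies the record, so the regulatory elements are not itemised. The pLNCX design is generally understood from its name: a retroviral LTR drives the neomycin resistance gene, and an internal CMV promoter drives the gene cloned downstream (L-N-C-X). In such vectors the LTRs and packaging signal allow the transcript to be packaged into replication-defective retroviral particles when the plasmid is introduced into a packaging cell line that supplies the viral structural proteins in trans. The resulting virus integrates the cassette stably into dividing target cells. The record confirms neomycin as the mammalian selectable marker, so transduced or transfected cells can be selected with G418.

The record does not mention any mutation, epitope tag or fusion partner, nor does it explicitly state that the insert is wild type. The construct is suited to generating cell populations that stably overexpress mouse Src, for example to study Src-dependent signalling, although no specific application is stated.
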