Addgene plasmid #13658: pLNCX mouse src
Depositing lab: Joan Brugge. Depositing organization: Harvard Medical School.
Backbone
  Vector backbone: pLNCX
  Backbone manufacturer: BD Biosciences
  Backbone size w/o insert (bp): 6600
  Vector type: Mammalian Expression, Retroviral
  Selectable markers: Neomycin (select with G418)
Growth in bacteria
  Bacterial resistance: Ampicillin, 100 μg/mL
  Growth temperature: 37°C
  Growth strain: DH5alpha
  Copy number: High Copy
Gene/Insert
  Gene/Insert name: src (alt name: c-src)
  Species: M. musculus (mouse)
  Insert size (bp): 2000
  Entrez Gene: Src (a.k.a. pp60c-src)
  Cloning method: Restriction Enzyme; 5′ cloning site ClaI (not destroyed); 3′ cloning site ClaI (not destroyed)
  Sequencing primers: 5′ LNCX primer
Terms and licenses: Academic/Nonprofit Terms; Industry Terms: Not Available to Industry
How to cite: pLNCX mouse src was a gift from Joan Brugge (Addgene plasmid # 13658 ; http://n2t.net/addgene:13658 ; RRID:Addgene_13658)
